>Addgene plasmid #142939 | TFORF2392 | addgene full sequence | sequence record 397302 | Addgene NGS Result
TTAATGTAGTCTTATGCAATACTCTTGTAGTCTTGCAACATGGTAACGATGAGTTAGCAACATGCCTTAC
AAGGAGAGAAAAAGCACCGTGCATGCCGATTGGTGGAAGTAAGGTGGTACGATCGTGCCTTATTAGGAAG
GCAACAGACGGGTCTGACATGGATTGGACGAACCACTGAATTGCCGCATTGCAGAGATATTGTATTTAAG
TGCCTAGCTCGATACATAAACGGGTCTCTCTGGTTAGACCAGATCTGAGCCTGGGAGCTCTCTGGCTAAC
TAGGGAACCCACTGCTTAAGCCTCAATAAAGCTTGCCTTGAGTGCTTCAAGTAGTGTGTGCCCGTCTGTT
GTGTGACTCTGGTAACTAGAGATCCCTCAGACCCTTTTAGTCAGTGTGGAAAATCTCTAGCAGTGGCGCC
CGAACAGGGACTTGAAAGCGAAAGGGAAACCAGAGGAGCTCTCTCGACGCAGGACTCGGCTTGCTGAAGC
GCGCACGGCAAGAGGCGAGGGGCGGCGACTGGTGAGTACGCCAAAAATTTTGACTAGCGGAGGCTAGAAG
GAGAGAGATGGGTGCGAGAGCGTCAGTATTAAGCGGGGGAGAATTAGATCGCGATGGGAAAAAATTCGGT
TAAGGCCAGGGGGAAAGAAAAAATATAAATTAAAACATATAGTATGGGCAAGCAGGGAGCTAGAACGATT
CGCAGTTAATCCTGGCCTGTTAGAAACATCAGAAGGCTGTAGACAAATACTGGGACAGCTACAACCATCC
CTTCAGACAGGATCAGAAGAACTTAGATCATTATATAATACAGTAGCAACCCTCTATTGTGTGCATCAAA
GGATAGAGATAAAAGACACCAAGGAAGCTTTAGACAAGATAGAGGAAGAGCAAAACAAAAGTAAGACCAC
CGCACAGCAAGCGGCCGCTGATCTTCAGACCTGGAGGAGGAGATATGAGGGACAATTGGAGAAGTGAATT
ATATAAATATAAAGTAGTAAAAATTGAACCATTAGGAGTAGCACCCACCAAGGCAAAGAGAAGAGTGGTG
CAGAGAGAAAAAAGAGCAGTGGGAATAGGAGCTTTGTTCCTTGGGTTCTTGGGAGCAGCAGGAAGCACTA
TGGGCGCAGCGTCAATGACGCTGACGGTACAGGCCAGACAATTATTGTCTGGTATAGTGCAGCAGCAGAA
CAATTTGCTGAGGGCTATTGAGGCGCAACAGCATCTGTTGCAACTCACAGTCTGGGGCATCAAGCAGCTC
CAGGCAAGAATCCTGGCTGTGGAAAGATACCTAAAGGATCAACAGCTCCTGGGGATTTGGGGTTGCTCTG
GAAAACTCATTTGCACCACTGCTGTGCCTTGGAATGCTAGTTGGAGTAATAAATCTCTGGAACAGATTTG
GAATCACACGACCTGGATGGAGTGGGACAGAGAAATTAACAATTACACAAGCTTAATACACTCCTTAATT
GAAGAATCGCAAAACCAGCAAGAAAAGAATGAACAAGAATTATTGGAATTAGATAAATGGGCAAGTTTGT
GGAATTGGTTTAACATAACAAATTGGCTGTGGTATATAAAATTATTCATAATGATAGTAGGAGGCTTGGT
AGGTTTAAGAATAGTTTTTGCTGTACTTTCTATAGTGAATAGAGTTAGGCAGGGATATTCACCATTATCG
TTTCAGACCCACCTCCCAACCCCGAGGGGACCCATGCATTGCATCTCAATTAGTCAGCAACCAGGTGTGG
AAAGTCCCCAGGCTCCCCAGCAGGCAGAAGTATGCAAAGCATGCGTCTCAATTAGTCAGCAACCATAGTC
CCGCCCCTAACTCCGCCCATCCCGCCCCTAACTCCGCCCAGTTCCGCCCATTCTCCGCCCCATGGCTGAC
TAATTTTTTTTATTTATGCAGAGGCCGAGGCCGCCTCGGCCTCTGAGCTATTCCAGAAGTAGTGAGGAGG
CTTTTTTGGAGGCCTAGGCTTTTGCAAAAAGCTTTCTAGAGGTACCACCGGAGCTTACCATGACCGAGTA
CAAGCCCACGGTGCGCCTCGCCACCCGCGACGACGTCCCCAGGGCCGTACGCACCCTCGCCGCCGCGTTC
GCCGACTACCCCGCCACGCGCCACACCGTCGATCCGGACCGCCACATCGAGCGGGTCACCGAGCTGCAAG
AACTCTTCCTCACGCGCGTCGGGCTCGACATCGGCAAGGTGTGGGTCGCGGACGACGGCGCCGCCGTGGC
GGTCTGGACCACGCCGGAGAGCGTCGAAGCGGGGGCGGTGTTCGCCGAGATCGGCCCGCGCATGGCCGAG
TTGAGCGGTTCCCGGCTGGCCGCGCAGCAACAGATGGAAGGCCTCCTGGCGCCGCACCGGCCCAAGGAGC
CCGCGTGGTTCCTGGCCACCGTCGGCGTCTCGCCCGACCACCAGGGCAAGGGTCTGGGCAGCGCCGTCGT
GCTCCCCGGAGTGGAGGCGGCCGAGCGCGCCGGGGTGCCCGCCTTCCTGGAGACCTCCGCGCCCCGCAAC
CTCCCCTTCTACGAGCGGCTCGGCTTCACCGTCACCGCCGACGTCGAGGTGCCCGAAGGACCGCGCACCT
GGTGCATGACCCGCAAGCCCGGTGCCAGTTAACGAATTCTAGATCTTGAGACAAATGGCAGTATTCATCC
ACAATTTTAAAAGAAAAGGGGGGATTGGGGGGTACAGTGCAGGGGAAAGAATAGTAGACATAATAGCAAC
AGACATACAAACTAAAGAATTACAAAAACAAATTACAAAAATTCAAAATTTTCGGGTTTATTACAGGGAC
AGCAGAGATCCACTTTGGCGCCGGCTCGAGGCCTGCAGGTGCAAAGATGGATAAAGTTTTAAACAGAGAG
GAATCTTTGCAGCTAATGGACCTTCTAGGTCTTGAAAGGAGTGGGAATTGGCTCCGGTGCCCGTCAGTGG
GCAGAGCGCACATCGCCCACAGTCCCCGAGAAGTTGGGGGGAGGGGTCGGCAATTGAACCGGTGCCTAGA
GAAGGTGGCGCGGGGTAAACTGGGAAAGTGATGTCGTGTACTGGCTCCGCCTTTTTCCCGAGGGTGGGGG
AGAACCGTATATAAGTGCAGTAGTCGCCGTGAACGTTCTTTTTCGCAACGGGTTTGCCGCCAGAACACAG
GTAAGTGCCGTGTGTGGTTCCCGCGGGCCTGGCCTCTTTACGGGTTATGGCCCTTGCGTGCCTTGAATTA
CTTCCACCTGGCTGCAGTACGTGATTCTTGATCCCGAGCTTCGGGTTGGAAGTGGGTGGGAGAGTTCGAG
GCCTTGCGCTTAAGGAGCCCCTTCGCCTCGTGCTTGAGTTGAGGCCTGGCCTGGGCGCTGGGGCCGCCGC
GTGCGAATCTGGTGGCACCTTCGCGCCTGTCTCGCTGCTTTCGATAAGTCTCTAGCCATTTAAAATTTTT
GATGACCTGCTGCGACGCTTTTTTTCTGGCAAGATAGTCTTGTAAATGCGGGCCAAGATCTGCACACTGG
TATTTCGGTTTTTGGGGCCGCGGGCGGCGACGGGGCCCGTGCGTCCCAGCGCACATGTTCGGCGAGGCGG
GGCCTGCGAGCGCGGCCACCGAGAATCGGACGGGGGTAGTCTCAAGCTGGCCGGCCTGCTCTGGTGCCTG
GCCTCGCGCCGCCGTGTATCGCCCCGCCCTGGGCGGCAAGGCTGGCCCGGTCGGCACCAGTTGCGTGAGC
GGAAAGATGGCCGCTTCCCGGCCCTGCTGCAGGGAGCTCAAAATGGAGGACGCGGCGCTCGGGAGAGCGG
GCGGGTGAGTCACCCACACAAAGGAAAAGGGCCTTTCCGTCCTCAGCCGTCGCTTCATGTGACTCCACGG
AGTACCGGGCGCCGTCCAGGCACCTCGATTAGTTCTCGAGCTTTTGGAGTACGTCGTCTTTAGGTTGGGG
GGAGGGGTTTTATGCGATGGAGTTTCCCCACACTGAGTGGGTGGAGACTGAAGTTAGGCCAGCTTGGCAC
TTGATGTAATTCTCCTTGGAATTTGCCCTTTTTGAGTTTGGATCTTGGTTCATTCTCAAGCCTCAGACAG
TGGTTCAAAGTTTTTTTCTTCCATTTCAGGTGTCGTGAGGCTAGCACCGCCACCATGGCCCATGAGTTGG
TGATGTTCAGAGATGTGGCTATAGATGTCTCTCAGGAGGAATGGGAATGCCTGAACCCAGCGCAGAGGAA
TTTGTACAAGGAGGTGATGTTGGAGAATTATAGCAACTTGGTGTCACTTGGACTTTCTGTTTCTAAGCCA
GCCGTAATCTCCTCATTGGAGCAAGGGAAGGAGCCCTGGATGGTTGTGAGGGAAGAGACAGGAAGATGGT
GCCCAGGTACATGGAAAACTTGGGGATTTCACAATAATTTCTTGGACAATAATGAGGCTACAGACATAAA
TGCAGACTTGGCATCCAGAGATGAGCCCCAGAAGTTATCTCCAAAAAGGGATATTTATGAAACAGAATTA
TCCCAGTGGGTTAACATGGAAGAATTTAAAAGCCATAGTCCTGAGAGATCAATTTTCAGCGCTATCTGGG
AAGGCAACTGTCATTTTGAGCAACATCAGGGACAAGAGGAGGGTTATTTTAGACAACTTATGATTAACCA
TGAAAACATGCCCATTTTTAGCCAACATACTTTACTCACTCAAGAATTTTATGATAGAGAGAAAATCTCT
GAATGTAAAAAGTGTAGAAAAATCTTCAGTTACCATTTATTTTTTAGTCACCACAAAAGAACTCATTCTA
AAGAACTTTCTGAATGTAAAGAATGCACAGAAATTGTTAATACACCATGCCTTTTTAAACAACAGACAAT
TCAAAATGGTGACAAATGCAATGAGTGTAAAGAATGTTGGAAGGCCTTTGTTCATTGCTCACAACTTAAA
CATCTAAGAATTCATAATGGTGAAAAACGCTATGAATGTAACGAATGTGGGAAGGCCTTTAATTATGGCT
CAGAACTTACTCTACATCAAAGAATTCACACTGGTGAGAAACCTTATGAATGTAAAGAATGTGGGAAGGC
CTTTAGACAGCGATCACAGCTTACTCAACATCAGAGACTTCATACTGGTGAAAAACCCTATGAATGTAAG
CAATGTGGGAAGGCTTTTATTCGTGGCTTTCAACTTACTGAACACCTGCGACTCCATACTGGAGAGAAAC
CTTATGAATGTAAAGAATGTGGAAAGACTTTTAGGCATCGCTCACATCTTACTATACATCAGAGAATTCA
TACTGGTGAGAAACCCTATGAATGTCGGGAATGTGGGAAGGCCTTTAGCTATCACTCAAGCTTCTCACAC
CATCAGAAAATTCATTCTGGCAAGAAACCTTATGAATGTCATGAATGTGGGAAGGCTTTTTGTGATGGCT
TACAACTAACCCTACATCAGAGGATTCATACTGGTGAGAAACCCTATGAGTGTAAGGAATGTGGGAAGAC
TTTTAGACAGTGTTCACACCTCAAAAGACATCAGAGAATTCATACTGGTGAGAAACCTCATGAATGCATG
ATATGTGGTAAGGCCTTTAGACTTCATTCACACCTTATTCAACATCAAAGAATTCATACTGGTGAGAAAC
CCTATGAATGTAAGGAATGTGGGAAGGCCTTTAGCTATCATTCAAGCTTCTCACACCATCAGAGAATTCA
TTCTGGAAAGAAACCTTATCAATGCGGGAAGGCGTTTAATCATAGATTACAACTTAACTTACATCAGACT
CTTCATACTGGCGAGAAGCCAGTCAGGTTTCCTCTCCTCCCTCCCCATCCTAGTCTAGCATCATAGTAAT
GAACTAGTCCGTAACTTGAAAGTATTTCGATTTCTTGGCTTTATATATCTTGTGGAAAGGACGATTGGCT
GGAGAATGTCTGAAATCAACGCGTTAAGTCGACAATCAACCTCTGGATTACAAAATTTGTGAAAGATTGA
CTGGTATTCTTAACTATGTTGCTCCTTTTACGCTATGTGGATACGCTGCTTTAATGCCTTTGTATCATGC
TATTGCTTCCCGTATGGCTTTCATTTTCTCCTCCTTGTATAAATCCTGGTTGCTGTCTCTTTATGAGGAG
TTGTGGCCCGTTGTCAGGCAACGTGGCGTGGTGTGCACTGTGTTTGCTGACGCAACCCCCACTGGTTGGG
GCATTGCCACCACCTGTCAGCTCCTTTCCGGGACTTTCGCTTTCCCCCTCCCTATTGCCACGGCGGAACT
CATCGCCGCCTGCCTTGCCCGCTGCTGGACAGGGGCTCGGCTGTTGGGCACTGACAATTCCGTGGTGTTG
TCGGGGAAATCATCGTCCTTTCCTTGGCTGCTCGCCTGTGTTGCCACCTGGATTCTGCGCGGGACGTCCT
TCTGCTACGTCCCTTCGGCCCTCAATCCAGCGGACCTTCCTTCCCGCGGCCTGCTGCCGGCTCTGCGGCC
TCTTCCGCGTCTTCGCCTTCGCCCTCAGACGAGTCGGATCTCCCTTTGGGCCGCCTCCCCGCGTCGACTT
TAAGACCAATGACTTACAAGGCAGCTGTAGATCTTAGCCACTTTTTAAAAGAAAAGGGGGGACTGGAAGG
GCTAATTCACTCCCAACGAAGACAAGATCTGCTTTTTGCTTGTACTGGGTCTCTCTGGTTAGACCAGATC
TGAGCCTGGGAGCTCTCTGGCTAACTAGGGAACCCACTGCTTAAGCCTCAATAAAGCTTGCCTTGAGTGC
TTCAAGTAGTGTGTGCCCGTCTGTTGTGTGACTCTGGTAACTAGAGATCCCTCAGACCCTTTTAGTCAGT
GTGGAAAATCTCTAGCAGTACGTATAGTAGTTCATGTCATCTTATTATTCAGTATTTATAACTTGCAAAG
AAATGAATATCAGAGAGTGAGAGGAACTTGTTTATTGCAGCTTATAATGGTTACAAATAAAGCAATAGCA
TCACAAATTTCACAAATAAAGCATTTTTTTCACTGCATTCTAGTTGTGGTTTGTCCAAACTCATCAATGT
ATCTTATCATGTCTGGCTCTAGCTATCCCGCCCCTAACTCCGCCCATCCCGCCCCTAACTCCGCCCAGTT
CCGCCCATTCTCCGCCCCATGGCTGACTAATTTTTTTTATTTATGCAGAGGCCGAGGCCGCCTCGGCCTC
TGAGCTATTCCAGAAGTAGTGAGGAGGCTTTTTTGGAGGCCTAGGGACGTACCCAATTCGCCCTATAGTG
AGTCGTATTACGCGCGCTCACTGGCCGTCGTTTTACAACGTCGTGACTGGGAAAACCCTGGCGTTACCCA
ACTTAATCGCCTTGCAGCACATCCCCCTTTCGCCAGCTGGCGTAATAGCGAAGAGGCCCGCACCGATCGC
CCTTCCCAACAGTTGCGCAGCCTGAATGGCGAATGGG
[124 nt withheld, positions 7388-7511]
C
[91 nt withheld, positions 7513-7603]
A
[49 nt withheld, positions 7605-7653]
CCTTTGACGTTGGAGTCCACGTTCTTT
[37 nt withheld, positions 7681-7717]
ACCCTATCTCGGTCTATTCTTTTGATTTATAAGGGATTTTGCCGATTTCGGCCTATTGGTTAAAAAATGA
GCTGATTTAACAAAAATTTAACGCGAATTTTAACAAAATATTAACGCTTACAATTTAGGTGGCACTTTTC
GGGGAAATGTGCGCGGAACCCCTATTTGTTTATTTTTCTAAATACATTCAAATATGTATCCGCTCATGAG
ACAATAACCCTGATAAATGCTTCAATAATATTGAAAAAGGAAGAGTATGAGTATTCAACATTTCCGTGTC
GCCCTTATTCCCTTTTTTGCGGCATTTTGCCTTCCTGTTTTTGCTCACCCAGAAACGCTGGTGAAAGTAA
AAGATGCTGAAGATCAGTTGGGTGCACGAGTGGGTTACATCGAACTGGATCTCAACAGCGGTAAGATCCT
TGAGAGTTTTCGCCCCGAAGAACGTTTTCCAATGATGAGCACTTTTAAAGTTCTGCTATGTGGCGCGGTA
TTATCCCGTATTGACGCCGGGCAAGAGCAACTCGGTCGCCGCATACACTATTCTCAGAATGACTTGGTTG
AGTACTCACCAGTCACAGAAAAGCATCTTACGGATGGCATGACAGTAAGAGAATTATGCAGTGCTGCCAT
AACCATGAGTGATAACACTGCGGCCAACTTACTTCTGACAACGATCGGAGGACCGAAGGAGCTAACCGCT
TTTTTGCACAACATGGGGGATCATGTAACTCGCCTTGATCGTTGGGAACCGGAGCTGAATGAAGCCATAC
CAAACGACGAGCGTGACACCACGATGCCTGTAGCAATGGCAACAACGTTGCGCAAACTATTAACTGGCGA
ACTACTTACTCTAGCTTCCCGGCAACAATTAATAGACTGGATGGAGGCGGATAAAGTTGCAGGACCACTT
CTGCGCTCGGCCCTTCCGGCTGGCTGGTTTATTGCTGATAAATCTGGAGCCGGTGAGCGTGGGTCTCGCG
GTATCATTGCAGCACTGGGGCCAGATGGTAAGCCCTCCCGTATCGTAGTTATCTACACGACGGGGAGTCA
GGCAACTATGGATGAACGAAATAGACAGATCGCTGAGATAGGTGCCTCACTGATTAAGCATTGGTAACTG
TCAGACCAAGTTTACTCATATATACTTTAGATTGATTTAAAACTTCATTTTTAATTTAAAAGGATCTAGG
TGAAGATCCTTTTTGATAATCTCATGACCAAAATCCCTTAACGTGAGTTTTCGTTCCACTGAGCGTCAGA
CCCCGTAGAAAAGATCAAAGGATCTTCTTGAGATCCTTTTTTTCTGCGCGTAATCTGCTGCTTGCAAACA
AAAAAACCACCGCTACCAGCGGTGGTTTGTTTGCCGGATCAAGAGCTACCAACTCTTTTTCCGAAGGTAA
CTGGCTTCAGCAGAGCGCAGATACCAAATACTGTTCTTCTAGTGTAGCCGTAGTTAGGCCACCACTTCAA
GAACTCTGTAGCACCGCCTACATACCTCGCTCTGCTAATCCTGTTACCAGTGGCTGCTGCCAGTGGCGAT
AAGTCGTGTCTTACCGGGTTGGACTCAAGACGATAGTTACCGGATAAGGCGCAGCGGTCGGGCTGAACGG
GGGGTTCGTGCACACAGCCCAGCTTGGAGCGAACGACCTACACCGAACTGAGATACCTACAGCGTGAGCT
ATGAGAAAGCGCCACGCTTCCCGAAGGGAGAAAGGCGGACAGGTATCCGGTAAGCGGCAGGGTCGGAACA
GGAGAGCGCACGAGGGAGCTTCCAGGGGGAAACGCCTGGTATCTTTATAGTCCTGTCGGGTTTCGCCACC
TCTGACTTGAGCGTCGATTTTTGTGATGCTCGTCAGGGGGGCGGAGCCTATGGAAAAACGCCAGCAACGC
GGCCTTTTTACGGTTCCTGGCCTTTTGCTGGCCTTTTGCTCACATGTTCTTTCCTGCGTTATCCCCTGAT
TCTGTGGATAACCGTATTACCGCCTTTGAGTGAGCTGATACCGCTCGCCGCAGCCGAACGACCGAGCGCA
GCGAGTCAGTGAGCGAGGAAGCGGAAGAGCGCCCAATACGCAAACCGCCTCTCCCCGCGCGTTGGCCGAT
TCATTAATGCAGCTGGCACGACAGGTTTCCCGACTGGAAAGCGGGCAGTGAGCGCAACGCAATTAATGTG
AGTTAGCTCACTCATTAGGCACCCCAGGCTTTACACTTTATGCTTCCGGCTCGTATGTTGTGTGGAATTG
TGAGCGGATAACAATTTCACACAGGAAACAGCTATGACCATGATTACGCCAAGCGCGCAATTAACCCTCA
CTAAAGGGAACAAAAGCTGGAGCTGCAAGC
Features (pLannotate 1.2.2; 32 found; start..end, strand, type, name):
      5..231     +  promoter       RSV promoter: Rous sarcoma virus enhancer/promoter
    232..412     +  LTR            5' LTR (truncated): truncated 5' long terminal repeat (LTR) from HIV-1
    459..584     +  misc_feature   HIV-1 Ψ: packaging signal of human immunodeficiency virus type 1
    568..931     +  CDS            HIV-1 gag (fragment): gag protein from human immunodeficiency virus 1; gag
   1077..1310    +  misc_feature   RRE: The Rev response element (RRE) of HIV-1 allows for Rev-dependent mRNA export from the nucleus to the cytoplasm.
   1687..1713    +  CDS            Rev (fragment): human immunodeficiency virus 1 (HIV-1) Rev protein; rev; enhances nuclear export of unspliced and incompletely spliced viral mRNAs
   1720..1743    +  promoter       SV40 promoter (fragment): SV40 early promoter
   1744..1815    +  promoter       SV40 promoter (fragment): SV40 enhancer and early promoter
   1839..1974    +  rep_origin     SV40 ori: SV40 origin of replication
   2020..2616    +  CDS            PuroR (fragment): puromycin N-acetyltransferase; pac from Streptomyces; confers resistance to puromycin
   2665..2782    +  misc_feature   cPPT/CTS: central polypurine tract and central termination sequence of HIV-1
   2847..2913    +  CDS            small t antigen (fragment): SV40 (simian virus 40) small t antigen
   2920..4098    +  promoter       EF-1α promoter: strong constitutive promoter for human elongation factor EF-1α
   4115..4768    +  CDS            ZNF461 (fragment): ZN461_HUMAN - Also known as GIOT1. Experimental evidence at protein level: Swiss-Prot protein existence level 1. May be involved in transcriptional regulation. From Homo sapiens (Human).
   5081..5097    +  CDS            CCR5TC (fragment): zinc-finger domain from the CCR5-224 (+) zinc-finger nuclease that recognizes the left half-site target sequence in the human CCR5 gene (Perez et al., 2008; Gross et al., 2013)
   5819..5872    +  promoter       U6 promoter (fragment): RNA polymerase III promoter for human U6 snRNA
   5914..6502    +  misc_feature   WPRE: woodchuck hepatitis virus posttranscriptional regulatory element
   6553..6572    +  misc_feature   cPPT/CTS (fragment): central polypurine tract and central termination sequence of HIV-1
   6574..6807    +  LTR            3' LTR (ΔU3): self-inactivating 3' long terminal repeat (LTR) from HIV-1
   6885..7006    +  polyA_signal   SV40 poly(A) signal: SV40 polyadenylation signal
   7046..7181    +  rep_origin     SV40 ori: SV40 origin of replication
   7202..7220    -  promoter       T7 promoter: promoter for bacteriophage T7 RNA polymerase
   7228..7383    +  CDS            lacZα (fragment): LacZα fragment of β-galactosidase; lacZ fragment
   7388..7816    +  rep_origin     f1 ori (sequence partly withheld): f1 bacteriophage origin of replication; arrow indicates direction of (+) strand synthesis
   7869..7973    +  promoter       AmpR promoter: bla
   7974..8834    +  CDS            AmpR: β-lactamase; bla; confers resistance to ampicillin, carbenicillin, and related antibiotics
   9005..9593    +  rep_origin     ori: high-copy-number ColE1/pMB1/pBR322/pUC origin of replication
   9776..9868    +  CDS            lacI (fragment): lac repressor; lacI; The lac repressor binds to the lac operator to inhibit transcription in E. coli. This inhibition can be relieved by adding lactose or isopropyl-β-D-thiogalactopyranoside (IPTG).
   9881..9902    +  protein_bind   CAP binding site: CAP binding activates transcription in the presence of cAMP. E. coli catabolite activator protein
   9917..9947    +  promoter       lac promoter: promoter for the E. coli lac operon
   9955..9971    +  protein_bind   lac operator: The lac repressor binds to the lac operator to inhibit transcription in E. coli. This inhibition can be relieved by adding lactose or isopropyl-β-D-thiogalactopyranoside (IPTG). lac repressor encoded by lacI
  10016..10034   +  promoter       T3 promoter: promoter for bacteriophage T3 RNA polymerase
