[The description below was written by a language model from this plasmid's Addgene catalogue record and pLannotate feature annotations shown in this document.]
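Description:
TFORF2392 is a third-generation-style, self-inactivating lentiviral expression plasmid built on the pLX_TRC317 backbone from the Broad Institute Genetic Perturbation Platform. It carries the human zinc-finger transcription factor ZNF461 (also called GIOT1) as a synthesized open reading frame. In bacteria it is maintained by a high-copy ColE1/pUC origin and selected with ampicillin through the bla gene. An f1 origin and remnants of a lac/lacZα cloning region with T7 and T3 promoters are also present in the backbone. The depositor warns that recombination can occur during propagation, a common issue for plasmids with repeated LTRs.

The viral genome is transcribed from an RSV promoter fused to a truncated HIV-1 5' LTR. It contains the Ψ packaging signal with a gag fragment, the RRE for Rev-dependent nuclear export, a cPPT/CTS element, and a ΔU3 3' LTR followed by an SV40 polyadenylation signal. Within this unit, an SV40 early promoter drives puromycin N-acetyltransferase so that transduced mammalian cells can be selected. Downstream, the EF-1α promoter drives constitutive expression of ZNF461, and a WPRE enhances transcript stability and expression. The annotation tool labels only the first part of the ORF as ZNF461. The short "CCR5TC" zinc-finger and U6 fragment hits further along are probably incidental matches within or just after the insert.

According to the record, each construct in this collection carries a unique 24-bp barcode, although this barcode is not annotated in the feature table. The barcode allows the overexpressed factor to be identified in pooled screens, such as those testing which transcription factors direct cell differentiation.
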