Addgene plasmid #142939: TFORF2392
Purpose: Lentiviral vector for overexpressing transcription factor ORFs with unique 24-bp barcodes. Barcodes facilitate identification of transcription factors in pooled screens.
Depositing lab: Feng Zhang. Depositing organization: Broad Institute. Publication: A transcription factor atlas of directed differentiation. Joung J, Ma S, Tay T, Geiger-Schuller KR, Kirchgatterer PC, Verdine VK, Guo B, Arias-Garcia MA, Allen WE, Singh A, Kuksenko O, Abudayyeh OO, Gootenberg JS, Fu Z, Macrae RK, Buenrostro JD, Regev A, Zhang F. Cell. 2023 Jan 5;186(1):209-229.e26. doi: 10.1016/j.cell.2022.11.026. PubMed 36608654.
Backbone
  Vector backbone: pLX_TRC317
  Backbone manufacturer: Broad Institute Genetic Perturbation Platform
  Backbone size w/o insert (bp): 8264
  Vector type: Mammalian Expression, Lentiviral
  Selectable markers: Puromycin
Growth in bacteria
  Bacterial resistance: Ampicillin, 100 μg/mL
  Growth temperature: 37°C
  Growth strain: NEB Stable
  Copy number: High Copy
Gene/Insert
  Gene/Insert name: ZNF461
  Species: H. sapiens (human)
  Insert size (bp): 1793
  Entrez Gene: ZNF461 (a.k.a. GIOT1, GIOT-1, MGC33911)
  Promoter: EF1a
  Cloning method: Unknown
  Sequencing primers: 5′ GGGTGGAGACTGAAGTTAGGCCAG; 3′ CACATAGCGTAAAAGGAGCAACATAG
Terms and licenses: Academic/Nonprofit Terms; Industry Terms: Not Available to Industry
Depositor comments: NM_153257,ENST00000588268 . The transcription factor ORF portion of this plasmid was synthesized by Genewiz. Please test multiple small colonies in case of plasmid recombination. To make this collection available in a timely manner, a portion of this collection was not fully sequenced by Addgene. If an Addgene verified full plasmid sequence is not available, please contact us prior to placing an order to request the full sequence.
How to cite: TFORF2392 was a gift from Feng Zhang (Addgene plasmid # 142939 ; http://n2t.net/addgene:142939 ; RRID:Addgene_142939)
