>Addgene plasmid #142939 | TFORF2392 | depositor partial sequence | sequence record 280955 | Insert
ACCGCCACCATGGCCCATGAGTTGGTGATGTTCAGAGATGTGGCTATAGATGTCTCTCAGGAGGAATGGG
AATGCCTGAACCCAGCGCAGAGGAATTTGTACAAGGAGGTGATGTTGGAGAATTATAGCAACTTGGTGTC
ACTTGGACTTTCTGTTTCTAAGCCAGCCGTAATCTCCTCATTGGAGCAAGGGAAGGAGCCCTGGATGGTT
GTGAGGGAAGAGACAGGAAGATGGTGCCCAGGTACATGGAAAACTTGGGGATTTCACAATAATTTCTTGG
ACAATAATGAGGCTACAGACATAAATGCAGACTTGGCATCCAGAGATGAGCCCCAGAAGTTATCTCCAAA
AAGGGATATTTATGAAACAGAATTATCCCAGTGGGTTAACATGGAAGAATTTAAAAGCCATAGTCCTGAG
AGATCAATTTTCAGCGCTATCTGGGAAGGCAACTGTCATTTTGAGCAACATCAGGGACAAGAGGAGGGTT
ATTTTAGACAACTTATGATTAACCATGAAAACATGCCCATTTTTAGCCAACATACTTTACTCACTCAAGA
ATTTTATGATAGAGAGAAAATCTCTGAATGTAAAAAGTGTAGAAAAATCTTCAGTTACCATTTATTTTTT
AGTCACCACAAAAGAACTCATTCTAAAGAACTTTCTGAATGTAAAGAATGCACAGAAATTGTTAATACAC
CATGCCTTTTTAAACAACAGACAATTCAAAATGGTGACAAATGCAATGAGTGTAAAGAATGTTGGAAGGC
CTTTGTTCATTGCTCACAACTTAAACATCTAAGAATTCATAATGGTGAAAAACGCTATGAATGTAACGAA
TGTGGGAAGGCCTTTAATTATGGCTCAGAACTTACTCTACATCAAAGAATTCACACTGGTGAGAAACCTT
ATGAATGTAAAGAATGTGGGAAGGCCTTTAGACAGCGATCACAGCTTACTCAACATCAGAGACTTCATAC
TGGTGAAAAACCCTATGAATGTAAGCAATGTGGGAAGGCTTTTATTCGTGGCTTTCAACTTACTGAACAC
CTGCGACTCCATACTGGAGAGAAACCTTATGAATGTAAAGAATGTGGAAAGACTTTTAGGCATCGCTCAC
ATCTTACTATACATCAGAGAATTCATACTGGTGAGAAACCCTATGAATGTCGGGAATGTGGGAAGGCCTT
TAGCTATCACTCAAGCTTCTCACACCATCAGAAAATTCATTCTGGCAAGAAACCTTATGAATGTCATGAA
TGTGGGAAGGCTTTTTGTGATGGCTTACAACTAACCCTACATCAGAGGATTCATACTGGTGAGAAACCCT
ATGAGTGTAAGGAATGTGGGAAGACTTTTAGACAGTGTTCACACCTCAAAAGACATCAGAGAATTCATAC
TGGTGAGAAACCTCATGAATGCATGATATGTGGTAAGGCCTTTAGACTTCATTCACACCTTATTCAACAT
CAAAGAATTCATACTGGTGAGAAACCCTATGAATGTAAGGAATGTGGGAAGGCCTTTAGCTATCATTCAA
GCTTCTCACACCATCAGAGAATTCATTCTGGAAAGAAACCTTATCAATGCGGGAAGGCGTTTAATCATAG
ATTACAACTTAACTTACATCAGACTCTTCATACTGGCGAGAAGCCAGTCAGGTTTCCTCTCCTCCCTCCC
CATCCTAGTCTAGCATCATAGTAATGAACTAGTCCGTAACTTGAAAGTATTTCGATTTCTTGGCTTTATA
TATCTTGTGGAAAGGACGATTGGCTGGAGAATGTCTGAAATCA
