>Addgene plasmid #142939 | TFORF2392 | depositor partial sequence | sequence record 280956 | Barcode
TTGGCTGGAGAATGTCTGAAATCA
